Addgene plasmid #64339: pIRES GFP Centrin1 Hygro
Purpose: Bicistronic expression of GFP-Centrin fusion and Hygro resistance gene
Depositing lab: Matthieu Piel. Depositing organization: Institut Curie.
Backbone
  Vector backbone: pIRES hygro3
  Backbone manufacturer: Clontech
  Vector type: Mammalian Expression
  Selectable markers: Hygromycin
Growth in bacteria
  Bacterial resistance: Ampicillin, 100 μg/mL
  Growth temperature: 37°C
  Growth strain: DH5alpha
  Copy number: Unknown
Gene/Insert
  Gene/Insert name: Centrin1
  Species: H. sapiens (human)
  Promoter: CMV
  Tag / fusion protein: GFP (N terminal on insert); IRES-Hygro (C terminal on backbone)
  Cloning method: Unknown
  Sequencing primers: 5′ CMV-F; 3′ pCDH-rev
Terms and licenses: Academic/Nonprofit Terms; Industry Terms: Not Available to Industry
How to cite: pIRES GFP Centrin1 Hygro was a gift from Matthieu Piel (Addgene plasmid # 64339 ; http://n2t.net/addgene:64339 ; RRID:Addgene_64339)
