[The description below was written by a language model from this plasmid's Addgene catalogue record.]
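Description:
pIRES GFP Centrin1 Hygro is a mammalian expression plasmid built on the commercial pIRES hygro3 backbone. It is propagated in standard E. coli cloning strains under ampicillin selection. The record gives no feature table, and it does not state the bacterial origin of replication, the copy number, the polyadenylation signal or the cloning method used to introduce the insert.

The payload is human Centrin1 fused at its N terminus to GFP and driven by the CMV promoter, a strong constitutive promoter widely used in mammalian cells. Downstream of the fusion, on the same transcript, an internal ribosome entry site (IRES) directs cap-independent translation of the hygromycin resistance gene. Because both open reading frames are encoded on a single bicistronic mRNA, cells that survive hygromycin selection must be transcribing the full message. This ties drug resistance closely to expression of GFP-Centrin1 and helps in isolating stable populations in which most cells carry the fluorescent fusion.

The stated purpose is simply bicistronic expression of the GFP-Centrin fusion and the hygromycin resistance gene. Centrins are small calcium-binding proteins that concentrate at centrioles, so GFP-centrin fusions are commonly used as live-cell markers of centrioles and the centrosome, for example to follow their position, number or duplication by fluorescence microscopy. The record does not describe a specific application beyond expression and selection.
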