>Addgene plasmid #64339 | pIRES GFP Centrin1 Hygro | addgene partial sequence | sequence record 110746 | CMV-F 5'-CGCAAATGGGCGGTAGGCGTG-3'
TGGCTACTAGAGAACCCACTGCCTTACTGGCTTATCGAAATTAATACGACTCACTATAGGGAGACCCAAG
CTTGGTACCGAGCTCGGATCTGTACAGGCCTTAAGCCGGCGCGCTAGCGCTACCGGTCGCCACCATGGTG
AGCAAGGGCGAGGAGCTGTTCACCGGGGTGGTGCCCATCCTGGTCGAGCTGGACGGCGACGTAAACGGCC
ACAAGTTCAGCGTGTCCGGCGAGGGCGAGGGCGATGCCACCTACGGCAAGCTGACCCTGAAGTTCATCTG
CACCACCGGCAAGCTGCCCGTGCCCTGGCCCACCCTCGTGACCACCCTGACCTACGGCGTGCAGTGCTTC
AGCCGCTACCCCGACCACATGAAGCAGCACGACTTCTTCAAGTCCGCCATGCCCGAAGGCTACGTCCAGG
AGCGCACCATCTTCTTCAAGGACGACGGCAACTACAAGACCCGCGCCGAGGTGAAGTTCGAGGGCGACAC
CCTGGTGAACCGCATCGAGCTGAAGGGCATCGACTTCAAGGAGGACGGCAACATCCTGGGGCACAAGCTG
GAGTACAACTACAACAGCCACAACGTCTATATCATGGCCGACAAGCAGAAGAACGGCATCAAGGTGAACT
TCAAGATCCGCCACAACATCGAGGACGGCAGCGTGCAGCTCGCCGACCACTACCAGCAGAACACCCCCAT
CGGCGACGGCCCCGTGCTGCTGCCCGACAACCACTACCTGAGCACCCAGTCCGCCCTGAGCAAAGACCCC
AACGAGAAGCGCGATCACATGGTCCTGCTGGAGTTCGTGACCGCCGCCGGGATCACTCTCGGCATGGACG
AGCTGTACAAGTCCGGACTCAGATCTCGAGCTCAAGCTTCGAATTCTGCAGTCGACGGTACCATGGCTTC
CGGCTTCAAGAAGCCAGCGCTGC
